Addgene plasmid #18028: pLNC Wnt-2HA
Depositing lab: Jan Kitajewski. Depositing organization: Columbia University. Publication: Transformation by Wnt family proteins correlates with regulation of beta-catenin. Shimizu H, Julius MA, Giarre M, Zheng Z, Brown AM, Kitajewski J. Cell Growth Differ. 1997 Dec . 8(12):1349-58. PubMed 9419423.
Backbone
  Vector backbone: pLNC
  Backbone size w/o insert (bp): 6620
  Vector type: Retroviral
  Selectable markers: Neomycin (select with G418)
Growth in bacteria
  Bacterial resistance: Ampicillin, 100 μg/mL
  Growth temperature: 37°C
  Growth strain: DH5alpha
  Growth instructions: DH5a, HB101
  Copy number: Low Copy
Gene/Insert
  Gene/Insert name: Wnt-2
  Species: H. sapiens (human)
  Insert size (bp): 1300
  Entrez Gene: WNT2 (a.k.a. INT1L1, IRP)
  Tag / fusion protein: HA (C terminal on insert)
  Cloning method: Restriction Enzyme
  Sequencing primers: 5′ AGCTCGTTTAGTGAACCGTCAGATCG; 3′ ACCTACAGGTGGGGTCTTTCATTCCC
Terms and licenses: Academic/Nonprofit Terms; Industry Terms: Not Available to Industry
Depositor comments: Wainright, B.J., Scrambler, P. J., Stanier P., Watson, E.K., Bell, G., Wicking, C., Estivill, X., Courtney, M., Boue, A., Pederson, P. S., Williamson, R., and Farall, M. Isolation of human gene with protein sequence similarity to human and murine int-1 and the Drosophila segment polarity mutant wingless. EMBO J., 7: 1743-1748, 1988.
How to cite: pLNC Wnt-2HA was a gift from Jan Kitajewski (Addgene plasmid # 18028 ; http://n2t.net/addgene:18028 ; RRID:Addgene_18028)
