[The description below was written by a language model from this plasmid's Addgene catalogue record.]
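Description:
pLNC Wnt-2HA is a retroviral expression plasmid built on the pLNC backbone (about 6.6 kb without insert) that carries human Wnt-2 (WNT2, also known as INT1L1 or IRP) as an insert of roughly 1.3 kb, introduced by restriction enzyme cloning. The coding sequence is fused at its C terminus to an HA epitope tag, which allows the expressed protein to be detected or immunoprecipitated with anti-HA antibodies rather than requiring a Wnt-2-specific reagent. In bacteria the plasmid is maintained under ampicillin selection and is listed as low copy. In mammalian cells, transduced or transfected populations can be selected with G418 through the neomycin resistance marker.

The record does not include a feature table and does not explicitly state the promoter or the viral elements. The pLNC name conventionally denotes an LTR–neo–CMV layout, in which the retroviral long terminal repeat drives the neomycin resistance gene and an internal CMV promoter drives the inserted cDNA, but this arrangement is inferred from the backbone name rather than documented here. As a retroviral vector, it would be introduced into a packaging cell line to generate virus that stably integrates the Wnt-2HA and neo cassette into target cells.

The associated publication concerns transformation by Wnt family proteins and its correlation with regulation of beta-catenin. This indicates that the construct was made for stable expression of tagged Wnt-2 in cultured cells, so that its transforming activity and effects on beta-catenin could be compared with those of other Wnt family members.
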