>Addgene plasmid #18028 | pLNC Wnt-2HA | addgene partial sequence | sequence record 23909 | LNCX 5'-AGCTCGTTTAGTGAACCGTCAGATC-3'
AGGAACATCNGCNGTTTTGACCTCCATAGAAGACACCGGGACCGATCCAGCCTCCGCGGCCCCAAGCTGC
NGCCGCAGCTTATCGATAGGCTAGAGGATCCCCGGGTACCGAGCTCGAATTCCCCCCCCCCCCCCCANCC
GAACGGAAGGGGNGCGCGGGANGNGCNCAAAACTTTNNGGNTGNANGNGCTCNCTNCNCCTGGGGAATTN
GGCTGTGGGCGAAGNGGTCCGGGCTGGNCTTTATNGCTCNCTGGGCCCATCNTTTGAAANTTTNTNANCG
ANTCTCGCCACTCNTCNCAAAANCNAACGGGGGGNGGGGGCGCGGCGANGCGCCNGNGGNCGTGANNAAG
CGCTNCCGGAACTNAACGCTTNTGNTNTGGGNACGCATGGNGCCCNCACACGGANTCTGANCTGATGCAA
AANCAAGGGGGTTAANATNAANGCCCCTNTCGGTGGAATNTGGNTNTGGNTNCCTCTGNTCTTGANCTGG
NTCANCCCCNAAGTCAANTNTTNATGGNGGTACATGAAAACTANAGGTGGNTCCTCCANGGTGANNTGCG
ANAATGTGCCANGNCTGGTGAACAACCANCGGCANCTNTGTNACCNACATNCANANGTGATGCGTGNCAT
TANCCANGGCGTGGCCGAATGGANAGCAAAATGCNNTANTATTTCCCNANACCNTTGTGTTTGAAANCCT
GAAAAGNANCAAANNTTTTGGANGTNCTATCCGAATANCCGAATTGCTTTGTATGCNTCTCTACTGATTT
ATTGCATCNCAGGCTNACCAAGAAATAATCTNTCTNTNCAAAAAAGA
