>Addgene plasmid #18028 | pLNC Wnt-2HA | addgene partial sequence | sequence record 23910 | LNCX-3 5'-ACCTACAGGTGGGGTCTTTCATTCCC-3'
NTNNNNNNNNNNNNNNNNAAATCTTTTATTTTATCTATGGCTCGTGTTAGGCTAGAAAGAAGAAACGTCA
AGGTGGGTGGAGACAGTGGTCTGGGCCCCCCCTCGAGGTCGACGGATCCTCTAGAGCCGGATCTTAATTA
ATTAAGGCCCTGGACCCAAAGAAGCGTAATCTGGAACATCATATGGGTAGGCCATGGATGTAGCGGTTGT
CCAGTCAGCGTTCTTGGGGGCCTTGCATGTGTGCACATCCAGAGCTTCCAGGCAGTCCTGACAGCGCACG
GCGCAGCACCAGTGGAACTTACACCCACACTTGGTCATCCGGGTGACATGGGAGGTGTCGTAGCCTCTCC
CACAGCACATGACTTCACAGCTGTCCATGCCCCGGGAAGTCAGGTTGCACACACGGCCTGCTGTACCCAG
GGAGCCTGCCTCTCGGTCCCTGATACAGTAGTCTGGAGAATTCTCAAAATACACGAGGTCATTTTTCGTT
GGCTTCTTAAACCTCTCGTTAGCCACAGTGAAACCTGTGCCATCCTGGTTCATGACCACCTGGATGGCCC
CATTGTACTTCCTCCAGAGATAATCGCCCGTTTTCCTGAAGTCGGCCATGGCCAGCCAGCATGTCCTGAG
AGNNNNNNNNNNNNNNNCCNNGNGCACTTGCACTCTTGNTTTCAAGAACCGCTTTACNGCTCTTCNTGNC
CAGNNNNNNGNTGNAANNNNAANNNCATGNGGGGNNTGGGNNNNNNNTNNNNNNNNNNNNNNNNGNACNN
NNAAAANATGCGCNGGGN
